>Addgene plasmid #158276 | pLKO_HSV.S.V5_NGFR | addgene full sequence | sequence record 328357 | Addgene NGS Result
TCGACGGTATCGATCACGAGACTAGTATCGAGCGGCCGCCCCCTTCACCGAGGGCCTATTTCCCATGATT
CCTTCATATTTGCATATACGATACAAGGCTGTTAGAGAGATAATTGGAATTAATTTGACTGTAAACACAA
AGATATTAGTACAAAATACGTGACGTAGAAAGTAATAATTTCTTGGGTAGTTTGCAGTTTTAAAATTATG
TTTTAAAATGGACTATCATATGCTTACCGTAACTTGAAAGTATTTCGATTTCTTGGCTTTATATATCTTG
TGGAAAGGACGAAACACCGGGTCTTCGAGAAGACCTGTTTTAGAGCTAGAAATAGCAAGTTAAAATAAGG
CTAGTCCGTTATCAACTTGAAAAAGTGGCACCGAGTCGGTGCTTTTTTTAATTCTCGACCTCGAGACAAA
TGGCAGTATTCATCCACAATTTTAAAAGAAAAGGGGGGATTGGGGGGTACAGTGCAGGGGAAAGAATAGT
AGACATAATAGCAACAGACATACAAACTAAAGAATTACAAAAACAAATTACAAAAATTCAAAATTTTCGG
GTTTATTACAGGGACAGCAGAGATCCACTTTGGCCGCGGCTCGAGGCGATAAGCTTTGCAAAGATGGATA
AAGTTTTAAACAGAGAGGAATCTTTGCAGCTAATGGACCTTCTAGGTCTTGAAAGGAGTGGGAATTGGCT
CCGGTGCCCGTCAGTGGGCAGAGCGCACATCGCCCACAGTCCCCGAGAAGTTGGGGGGAGGGGTCGGCAA
TTGAACCGGTGCCTAGAGAAGGTGGCGCGGGGTAAACTGGGAAAGTGATGTCGTGTACTGGCTCCGCCTT
TTTCCCGAGGGTGGGGGAGAACCGTATATAAGTGCAGTAGTCGCCGTGAACGTTCTTTTTCGCAACGGGT
TTGCCGCCAGAACACAGGTAAGTGCCGTGTGTGGTTCCCGCGGGCCTGGCCTCTTTACGGGTTATGGCCC
TTGCGTGCCTTGAATTACTTCCACCTGGCTGCAGTACGTGATTCTTGATCCCGAGCTTCGGGTTGGAAGT
GGGTGGGAGAGTTCGAGGCCTTGCGCTTAAGGAGCCCCTTCGCCTCGTGCTTGAGTTGAGGCCTGGCCTG
GGCGCTGGGGCCGCCGCGTGCGAATCTGGTGGCACCTTCGCGCCTGTCTCGCTGCTTTCGATAAGTCTCT
AGCCATTTAAAATTTTTGATGACCTGCTGCGACGCTTTTTTTCTGGCAAGATAGTCTTGTAAATGCGGGC
CAAGATCTGCACACTGGTATTTCGGTTTTTGGGGCCGCGGGCGGCGACGGGGCCCGTGCGTCCCAGCGCA
CATGTTCGGCGAGGCGGGGCCTGCGAGCGCGGCCACCGAGAATCGGACGGGGGTAGTCTCAAGCTGGCCG
GCCTGCTCTGGTGCCTGGCCTCGCGCCGCCGTGTATCGCCCCGCCCTGGGCGGCAAGGCTGGCCCGGTCG
GCACCAGTTGCGTGAGCGGAAAGATGGCCGCTTCCCGGCCCTGCTGCAGGGAGCTCAAAATGGAGGACGC
GGCGCTCGGGAGAGCGGGCGGGTGAGTCACCCACACAAAGGAAAAGGGCCTTTCCGTCCTCAGCCGTCGC
TTCATGTGACTCCACGGAGTACCGGGCGCCGTCCAGGCACCTCGATTAGTTCTCGAGCTTTTGGAGTACG
TCGTCTTTAGGTTGGGGGGAGGGGTTTTATGCGATGGAGTTTCCCCACACTGAGTGGGTGGAGACTGAAG
TTAGGCCAGCTTGGCACTTGATGTAATTCTCCTTGGAATTTGCCCTTTTTGAGTTTGGATCTTGGTTCAT
TCTCAAGCCTCAGACAGTGGTTCAAAGTTTTTTTCTTCCATTTCAGGTGTCGTGAGGAATTCTGCAGTCG
ATCGACGGTACCGCGGGCCCGGGATCCACGGTCGCCACCATGGGGGCAGGTGCCACCGGCCGCGCCATGG
ACGGGCCGCGCCTGCTGCTGTTGCTGCTTCTGGGGGTGTCCCTTGGAGGTGCCAAGGAGGCATGCCAGCC
CGAGCTGGCCCCCGAGGACCCCGAGGACGGAGGAGGCGGGGGAGGGAAGGAGACCGCCGCCGCCAAGTTC
GAGAGGCAGCACATGGACAGCGGAGGAGGCGGGGGAGGGGGCAAACCAATTCCAAACCCACTGCTGGGAC
TGGATTCCACACCCACAGGCCTGTACACACACAGCGGTGAGTGCTGCAAAGCCTGCAACCTGGGCGAGGG
TGTGGCCCAGCCTTGTGGAGCCAACCAGACCGTGTGTGAGCCCTGCCTGGACAGCGTGACGTTCTCCGAC
GTGGTGAGCGCGACCGAGCCGTGCAAGCCGTGCACCGAGTGCGTGGGGCTCCAGAGCATGTCGGCGCCGT
GCGTGGAGGCCGACGACGCCGTGTGCCGCTGCGCCTACGGCTACTACCAGGATGAGACGACTGGGCGCTG
CGAGGCGTGCCGCGTGTGCGAGGCGGGCTCGGGCCTCGTGTTCTCCTGCCAGGACAAGCAGAACACCGTG
TGCGAGGAGTGCCCCGACGGCACGTATTCCGACGAGGCCAACCACGTGGACCCGTGCCTGCCCTGCACCG
TGTGCGAGGACACCGAGCGCCAGCTCCGCGAGTGCACACGCTGGGCCGACGCCGAGTGCGAGGAGATCCC
TGGCCGTTGGATTACACGGTCCACACCCCCAGAGGGCTCGGACAGCACAGCCCCCAGCACCCAGGAGCCT
GAGGCACCTCCAGAACAAGACCTCATAGCCAGCACGGTGGCAGGTGTGGTGACCACAGTGATGGGCAGCT
CCCAGCCCGTGGTGACCCGAGGCACCACCGACAACCTCATCCCTGTCTATTGCTCCATCCTGGCTGCTGT
GGTTGTGGGCCTTGTGGCCTACATAGCCTTCAAGAGGTGGAACAGGGGTATCCTCTAGAGCGGCCGCGTC
GACAATCAACCTCTGGATTACAAAATTTGTGAAAGATTGACTGGTATTCTTAACTATGTTGCTCCTTTTA
CGCTATGTGGATACGCTGCTTTAATGCCTTTGTATCATGCTATTGCTTCCCGTATGGCTTTCATTTTCTC
CTCCTTGTATAAATCCTGGTTGCTGTCTCTTTATGAGGAGTTGTGGCCCGTTGTCAGGCAACGTGGCGTG
GTGTGCACTGTGTTTGCTGACGCAACCCCCACTGGTTGGGGCATTGCCACCACCTGTCAGCTCCTTTCCG
GGACTTTCGCTTTCCCCCTCCCTATTGCCACGGCGGAACTCATCGCCGCCTGCCTTGCCCGCTGCTGGAC
AGGGGCTCGGCTGTTGGGCACTGACAATTCCGTGGTGTTGTCGGGGAAGCTGACGTCCTTTCCATGGCTG
CTCGCCTGTGTTGCCACCTGGATTCTGCGCGGGACGTCCTTCTGCTACGTCCCTTCGGCCCTCAATCCAG
CGGACCTTCCTTCCCGCGGCCTGCTGCCGGCTCTGCGGCCTCTTCCGCATCTTCGCCTTCGCCCTCAGAC
GAGTCGGATCTCCCTTTGGGCCGCCTCCCCGCCTGGGTACCTTTAAGACCAATGACTTACAAGGCAGCTG
TAGATCTTAGCCACTTTTTAAAAGAAAAGGGGGGACTGGAAGGGCTAATTCACTCCCAACGAAGATAAGA
TCTGCTTTTTGCTTGTACTGGGTCTCTCTGGTTAGACCAGATCTGAGCCTGGGAGCTCTCTGGCTAACTA
GGGAACCCACTGCTTAAGCCTCAATAAAGCTTGCCTTGAGTGCTTCAAGTAGTGTGTGCCCGTCTGTTGT
GTGACTCTGGTAACTAGAGATCCCTCAGACCCTTTTAGTCAGTGTGGAAAATCTCTAGCAGTAGTAGTTC
ATGTCATCTTATTATTCAGTATTTATAACTTGCAAAGAAATGAATATCAGAGAGTGAGAGGAACTTGTTT
ATTGCAGCTTATAATGGTTACAAATAAAGCAATAGCATCACAAATTTCACAAATAAAGCATTTTTTTCAC
TGCATTCTAGTTGTGGTTTGTCCAAACTCATCAATGTATCTTATCATGTCTGGCTCTAGCTATCCCGCCC
CTAACTCCGCCCATCCCGCCCCTAACTCCGCCCAGTTCCGCCCATTCTCCGCCCCATGGCTGACTAATTT
TTTTTATTTATGCAGAGGCCGAGGCCGCCTCGGCCTCTGAGCTATTCCAGAAGTAGTGAGGAGGCTTTTT
TGGAGGCCTAGGGACGTACCCAATTCGCCCTATAGTGAGTCGTATTACGCGCGCTCACTGGCCGTCGTTT
TACAACGTCGTGACTGGGAAAACCCTGGCGTTACCCAACTTAATCGCCTTGCAGCACATCCCCCTTTCGC
CAGCTGGCGTAATAGCGAAGAGGCCCGCACCGATCGCCCTTCCCAACAGTTGCGCAGCCTGAATGGCGAA
TGGG
[124 nt withheld, positions 4415-4538]
C
[91 nt withheld, positions 4540-4630]
A
[49 nt withheld, positions 4632-4680]
CCTTTGACGTTGGAGTCCACGTTCTTT
[37 nt withheld, positions 4708-4744]
ACCCTATCTCGGTCTATTCTTTTGATTTATAAGGGATTTTGCCGATTTCGGCCTATTGGTTAAAAAATGA
GCTGATTTAACAAAAATTTAACGCGAATTTTAACAAAATATTAACGCTTACAATTTAGGTGGCACTTTTC
GGGGAAATGTGCGCGGAACCCCTATTTGTTTATTTTTCTAAATACATTCAAATATGTATCCGCTCATGAG
ACAATAACCCTGATAAATGCTTCAATAATATTGAAAAAGGAAGAGTATGAGTATTCAACATTTCCGTGTC
GCCCTTATTCCCTTTTTTGCGGCATTTTGCCTTCCTGTTTTTGCTCACCCAGAAACGCTGGTGAAAGTAA
AAGATGCTGAAGATCAGTTGGGTGCACGAGTGGGTTACATCGAACTGGATCTCAACAGCGGTAAGATCCT
TGAGAGTTTTCGCCCCGAAGAACGTTTTCCAATGATGAGCACTTTTAAAGTTCTGCTATGTGGCGCGGTA
TTATCCCGTATTGACGCCGGGCAAGAGCAACTCGGTCGCCGCATACACTATTCTCAGAATGACTTGGTTG
AGTACTCACCAGTCACAGAAAAGCATCTTACGGATGGCATGACAGTAAGAGAATTATGCAGTGCTGCCAT
AACCATGAGTGATAACACTGCGGCCAACTTACTTCTGACAACGATCGGAGGACCGAAGGAGCTAACCGCT
TTTTTGCACAACATGGGGGATCATGTAACTCGCCTTGATCGTTGGGAACCGGAGCTGAATGAAGCCATAC
CAAACGACGAGCGTGACACCACGATGCCTGTAGCAATGGCAACAACGTTGCGCAAACTATTAACTGGCGA
ACTACTTACTCTAGCTTCCCGGCAACAATTAATAGACTGGATGGAGGCGGATAAAGTTGCAGGACCACTT
CTGCGCTCGGCCCTTCCGGCTGGCTGGTTTATTGCTGATAAATCTGGAGCCGGTGAGCGTGGGTCTCGCG
GTATCATTGCAGCACTGGGGCCAGATGGTAAGCCCTCCCGTATCGTAGTTATCTACACGACGGGGAGTCA
GGCAACTATGGATGAACGAAATAGACAGATCGCTGAGATAGGTGCCTCACTGATTAAGCATTGGTAACTG
TCAGACCAAGTTTACTCATATATACTTTAGATTGATTTAAAACTTCATTTTTAATTTAAAAGGATCTAGG
TGAAGATCCTTTTTGATAATCTCATGACCAAAATCCCTTAACGTGAGTTTTCGTTCCACTGAGCGTCAGA
CCCCGTAGAAAAGATCAAAGGATCTTCTTGAGATCCTTTTTTTCTGCGCGTAATCTGCTGCTTGCAAACA
AAAAAACCACCGCTACCAGCGGTGGTTTGTTTGCCGGATCAAGAGCTACCAACTCTTTTTCCGAAGGTAA
CTGGCTTCAGCAGAGCGCAGATACCAAATACTGTTCTTCTAGTGTAGCCGTAGTTAGGCCACCACTTCAA
GAACTCTGTAGCACCGCCTACATACCTCGCTCTGCTAATCCTGTTACCAGTGGCTGCTGCCAGTGGCGAT
AAGTCGTGTCTTACCGGGTTGGACTCAAGACGATAGTTACCGGATAAGGCGCAGCGGTCGGGCTGAACGG
GGGGTTCGTGCACACAGCCCAGCTTGGAGCGAACGACCTACACCGAACTGAGATACCTACAGCGTGAGCT
ATGAGAAAGCGCCACGCTTCCCGAAGGGAGAAAGGCGGACAGGTATCCGGTAAGCGGCAGGGTCGGAACA
GGAGAGCGCACGAGGGAGCTTCCAGGGGGAAACGCCTGGTATCTTTATAGTCCTGTCGGGTTTCGCCACC
TCTGACTTGAGCGTCGATTTTTGTGATGCTCGTCAGGGGGGCGGAGCCTATGGAAAAACGCCAGCAACGC
GGCCTTTTTACGGTTCCTGGCCTTTTGCTGGCCTTTTGCTCACATGTTCTTTCCTGCGTTATCCCCTGAT
TCTGTGGATAACCGTATTACCGCCTTTGAGTGAGCTGATACCGCTCGCCGCAGCCGAACGACCGAGCGCA
GCGAGTCAGTGAGCGAGGAAGCGGAAGAGCGCCCAATACGCAAACCGCCTCTCCCCGCGCGTTGGCCGAT
TCATTAATGCAGCTGGCACGACAGGTTTCCCGACTGGAAAGCGGGCAGTGAGCGCAACGCAATTAATGTG
AGTTAGCTCACTCATTAGGCACCCCAGGCTTTACACTTTATGCTTCCGGCTCGTATGTTGTGTGGAATTG
TGAGCGGATAACAATTTCACACAGGAAACAGCTATGACCATGATTACGCCAAGCGCGCAATTAACCCTCA
CTAAAGGGAACAAAAGCTGGAGCTGCAAGCTTAATGTAGTCTTATGCAATACTCTTGTAGTCTTGCAACA
TGGTAACGATGAGTTAGCAACATGCCTTACAAGGAGAGAAAAAGCACCGTGCATGGCGATTGGTGGAAGT
AAGGTGGTACGATCGTGCCTTATTAGGAAGGCAACAGACGGGTCTGACATGGATTGGACGAACCACTGAA
TTGCCGCATTGCAGAGATATTGTATTTAAGTGCCTAGCTCGATACATAAACGGGTCTCTCTGGTTAGACC
AGATCTGAGCCTGGGAGCTCTCTGGCTAACTAGGGAACCCACTGCTTAAGCCTCAATAAAGCTTGCCTTG
AGTGCTTCAAGTAGTGTGTGCCCGTCTGTTGTGTGACTCTGGTAACTAGAGATCCCTCAGACCCTTTTAG
TCAGTGTGGAAAATCTCTAGCAGTGGCGCCCGAACAGGGACTTGAAAGCGAAAGGGAAACCAGAGGAGCT
CTCTCGACGCAGGACTCGGCTTGCTGAAGCGCGCACGGCAAGAGGCGAGGGGCGGCGACTGGTGAGTACG
CCAAAAATTTTGACTAGCGGAGGCTAGAAGGAGAGAGATGGGTGCGAGAGCGTCAGTATTAAGCGGGGGA
GAATTAGATCGCGATGGGAAAAAATTCGGTTAAGGCCAGGGGGAAAGAAAAAATATAAATTAAAACATAT
AGTATGGGCAAGCAGGGAGCTAGAACGATTCGCAGTTAATCCTGGCCTGTTAGAAACATCAGAAGGCTGT
AGACAAATACTGGGACAGCTACAACCATCCCTTCAGACAGGATCAGAAGAACTTAGATCATTATATAATA
CAGTAGCAACCCTCTATTGTGTGCATCAAAGGATAGAGATAAAAGACACCAAGGAAGCTTTAGACAAGAT
AGAGGAAGAGCAAAACAAAAGTAAGACCACCGCACAGCAAGCGGCCGCTGATCTTCAGACCTGGAGGAGG
AGATATGAGGGACAATTGGAGAAGTGAATTATATAAATATAAAGTAGTAAAAATTGAACCATTAGGAGTA
GCACCCACCAAGGCAAAGAGAAGAGTGGTGCAGAGAGAAAAAAGAGCAGTGGGAATAGGAGCTTTGTTCC
TTGGGTTCTTGGGAGCAGCAGGAAGCACTATGGGCGCAGCGTCAATGACGCTGACGGTACAGGCCAGACA
ATTATTGTCTGGTATAGTGCAGCAGCAGAACAATTTGCTGAGGGCTATTGAGGCGCAACAGCATCTGTTG
CAACTCACAGTCTGGGGCATCAAGCAGCTCCAGGCAAGAATCCTGGCTGTGGAAAGATACCTAAAGGATC
AACAGCTCCTGGGGATTTGGGGTTGCTCTGGAAAACTCATTTGCACCACTGCTGTGCCTTGGAATGCTAG
TTGGAGTAATAAATCTCTGGAACAGATTTGGAATCACACGACCTGGATGGAGTGGGACAGAGAAATTAAC
AATTACACAAGCTTAATACACTCCTTAATTGAAGAATCGCAAAACCAGCAAGAAAAGAATGAACAAGAAT
TATTGGAATTAGATAAATGGGCAAGTTTGTGGAATTGGTTTAACATAACAAATTGGCTGTGGTATATAAA
ATTATTCATAATGATAGTAGGAGGCTTGGTAGGTTTAAGAATAGTTTTTGCTGTACTTTCTATAGTGAAT
AGAGTTAGGCAGGGATATTCACCATTATCGTTTCAGACCCACCTCCCAACCCCGAGGGGACCCGACAGGC
CCGAAGGAATAGAAGAAGAAGGTGGAGAGAGAGACAGAGACAGATCCATTCGATTAGTGAACGGATC
Features (pLannotate 1.2.2; 29 found; start..end, strand, type, name):
     50..290     +  promoter       U6 promoter: RNA polymerase III promoter for human U6 snRNA
    317..392     +  misc_RNA       gRNA scaffold: guide RNA scaffold for the Streptococcus pyogenes CRISPR/Cas9 system
    440..557     +  misc_feature   cPPT/CTS: central polypurine tract and central termination sequence of HIV-1
    624..690     +  CDS            small t antigen (fragment): SV40 (simian virus 40) small t antigen
    697..1875    +  promoter       EF-1α promoter: strong constitutive promoter for human elongation factor EF-1α
   1892..1917    +  misc_feature   MCS (fragment): multiple cloning site
   1930..2913    +  CDS            NGFR (fragment): TNR16_HUMAN - Also known as TNFRSF16. Experimental evidence at protein level: Swiss-Prot protein existence level 1. Low affinity receptor which can bind to NGF, BDNF, NTF3, and NTF4. Forms a heterodimeric receptor with SORCS2 that binds the precursor forms of NGF, BDNF and NTF3 with high affinity, and has much lower affinity for mature NGF and BDNF (PubMed:24908487). Plays an important role in differentiation and survival of specific neuronal populations during development (By similarity). Can mediate cell survival as well as cell death of neural cells. Plays a role in the inactivation of RHOA
   2944..3532    +  misc_feature   WPRE: woodchuck hepatitis virus posttranscriptional regulatory element
   3537..3674    +  CDS            nef (fragment): NEF_HV1LA - Experimental evidence at protein level: Swiss-Prot protein existence level 1. Extracellular Nef protein targets CD4(+) T-lymphocytes for apoptosis by interacting with CXCR4 surface receptors. From Human immunodeficiency virus type 1 group M subtype B (isolate Lai) (HIV-1).
   3660..3840    +  LTR            5' LTR (truncated): truncated 5' long terminal repeat (LTR) from HIV-1
   3912..4033    +  polyA_signal   SV40 poly(A) signal: SV40 polyadenylation signal
   4073..4208    +  rep_origin     SV40 ori: SV40 origin of replication
   4229..4247    -  promoter       T7 promoter: promoter for bacteriophage T7 RNA polymerase
   4255..4410    +  CDS            lacZα (fragment): LacZα fragment of β-galactosidase; lacZ fragment
   4415..4843    +  rep_origin     f1 ori (sequence partly withheld): f1 bacteriophage origin of replication; arrow indicates direction of (+) strand synthesis
   4896..5000    +  promoter       AmpR promoter: bla
   5001..5861    +  CDS            AmpR: β-lactamase; bla; confers resistance to ampicillin, carbenicillin, and related antibiotics
   6032..6620    +  rep_origin     ori: high-copy-number ColE1/pMB1/pBR322/pUC origin of replication
   6803..6895    +  CDS            lacI (fragment): lac repressor; lacI; The lac repressor binds to the lac operator to inhibit transcription in E. coli. This inhibition can be relieved by adding lactose or isopropyl-β-D-thiogalactopyranoside (IPTG).
   6908..6929    +  protein_bind   CAP binding site: CAP binding activates transcription in the presence of cAMP. E. coli catabolite activator protein
   6944..6974    +  promoter       lac promoter: promoter for the E. coli lac operon
   6982..6998    +  protein_bind   lac operator: The lac repressor binds to the lac operator to inhibit transcription in E. coli. This inhibition can be relieved by adding lactose or isopropyl-β-D-thiogalactopyranoside (IPTG). lac repressor encoded by lacI
   7043..7061    +  promoter       T3 promoter: promoter for bacteriophage T3 RNA polymerase
   7089..7315    +  promoter       RSV promoter: Rous sarcoma virus enhancer/promoter
   7316..7496    +  LTR            5' LTR (truncated): truncated 5' long terminal repeat (LTR) from HIV-1
   7543..7668    +  misc_feature   HIV-1 Ψ: packaging signal of human immunodeficiency virus type 1
   7652..8015    +  CDS            HIV-1 gag (fragment): gag protein from human immunodeficiency virus 1; gag
   8161..8394    +  misc_feature   RRE: The Rev response element (RRE) of HIV-1 allows for Rev-dependent mRNA export from the nucleus to the cytoplasm.
   8771..8871    +  CDS            Rev (fragment): human immunodeficiency virus 1 (HIV-1) Rev protein; rev; enhances nuclear export of unspliced and incompletely spliced viral mRNAs
