[The description below was written by a language model from this plasmid's Addgene catalogue record and pLannotate feature annotations shown in this document.]
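Description:
pLKO_HSV.S.V5_NGFR is a lentiviral CRISPR vector built on the pLKO backbone that pairs a guide RNA expression cassette with a protein barcode ("Pro-Code") reporter. It is propagated in E. coli as a high-copy plasmid through a ColE1/pUC-type origin with ampicillin selection (AmpR), and the backbone also carries an f1 origin, an SV40 origin and remnants of lac/lacZα cloning sequences. The transfer cassette has a third-generation layout: an RSV promoter fused to a truncated HIV-1 5' LTR drives the genomic RNA, followed by the Ψ packaging signal with a gag fragment, the RRE for Rev-dependent export, a cPPT/CTS, and a downstream truncated LTR followed by an SV40 polyadenylation signal. No Cas9 gene and no drug-selection marker for mammalian cells are annotated.

Within the proviral region, a human U6 Pol III promoter sits upstream of the S. pyogenes gRNA scaffold, providing the site into which an sgRNA spacer is cloned. A separate EF-1α promoter drives a human NGFR lacking its signaling domain (dNGFR), fused at its N terminus to a combination of three epitope tags, HSV, S and V5; a WPRE follows to enhance transcript expression. The tags are listed in the catalogue record but are not individually annotated in the feature table. Because the truncated receptor serves as an inert scaffold for the epitopes, this specific tag combination acts as an antibody-detectable barcode identifying cells that received the vector and its linked guide. Used alongside other Pro-Code vectors carrying different epitope combinations, it allows vector and cell tracking and pooled phenotypic CRISPR screens read out at single-cell resolution by cytometry.
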