Addgene plasmid #158276: pLKO_HSV.S.V5_NGFR
Purpose: Protein Barcode (Pro-Code) for vector/cell tracking. Contains U6 trRNA cassette for sgRNA cloning. Enables phenotypic CRISPR screens at a single cell resolution (using cytometry).
Depositing lab: Brian Brown. Depositing organization: Icahn School of Medicine at Mount Sinai. Publication: Protein Barcodes Enable High-Dimensional Single-Cell CRISPR Screens. Wroblewska A, Dhainaut M, Ben-Zvi B, Rose SA, Park ES, Amir ED, Bektesevic A, Baccarini A, Merad M, Rahman AH, Brown BD. Cell. 2018 Nov 1;175(4):1141-1155.e16. doi: 10.1016/j.cell.2018.09.022. Epub 2018 Oct 18. PubMed 30343902.
Backbone
  Vector backbone: pLKO
  Backbone size w/o insert (bp): 9000
  Vector type: Lentiviral, CRISPR
Growth in bacteria
  Bacterial resistance: Ampicillin, 100 μg/mL
  Growth temperature: 37°C
  Growth strain: NEB Stable
  Copy number: High Copy
Gene/Insert
  Gene/Insert name: Pro-Code Tagged human dNGFR
  Species: H. sapiens (human)
  Insert size (bp): 1000
  Mutation: Truncation of the signaling domain
  Entrez Gene: NGFR (a.k.a. CD271, Gp80-LNGFR, TNFRSF16, p75(NTR), p75NTR)
  Promoter: EF1a
  Tag / fusion protein: HSV.S.V5 (N terminal on insert)
  Cloning method: Restriction Enzyme; 5′ cloning site Unknown (unknown if destroyed)
  Sequencing primers: 5′ cctttttgagtttggatcttggttcat
Terms and licenses: Academic/Nonprofit Terms; Industry Terms: Not Available to Industry
How to cite: pLKO_HSV.S.V5_NGFR was a gift from Brian Brown (Addgene plasmid # 158276 ; http://n2t.net/addgene:158276 ; RRID:Addgene_158276)
