>Addgene plasmid #158276 | pLKO_HSV.S.V5_NGFR | depositor partial sequence | sequence record 305421 | Tagged NGFR
ATGGGGGCAGGTGCCACCGGCCGCGCCATGGACGGGCCGCGCCTGCTGCTGTTGCTGCTTCTGGGGGTGT
CCCTTGGAGGTGCCAAGGAGGCATGCCAGCCCGAGCTGGCCCCCGAGGACCCCGAGGACGGAGGAGGCGG
GGGAGGGAAGGAGACCGCCGCCGCCAAGTTCGAGAGGCAGCACATGGACAGCGGAGGAGGCGGGGGAGGG
GGCAAACCAATTCCAAACCCACTGCTGGGACTGGATTCCACACCCACAGGCCTGTACACACACAGCGGTG
AGTGCTGCAAAGCCTGCAACCTGGGCGAGGGTGTGGCCCAGCCTTGTGGAGCCAACCAGACCGTGTGTGA
GCCCTGCCTGGACAGCGTGACGTTCTCCGACGTGGTGAGCGCGACCGAGCCGTGCAAGCCGTGCACCGAG
TGCGTGGGGCTCCAGAGCATGTCGGCGCCGTGCGTGGAGGCCGACGACGCCGTGTGCCGCTGCGCCTACG
GCTACTACCAGGATGAGACGACTGGGCGCTGCGAGGCGTGCCGCGTGTGCGAGGCGGGCTCGGGCCTCGT
GTTCTCCTGCCAGGACAAGCAGAACACCGTGTGCGAGGAGTGCCCCGACGGCACGTATTCCGACGAGGCC
AACCACGTGGACCCGTGCCTGCCCTGCACCGTGTGCGAGGACACCGAGCGCCAGCTCCGCGAGTGCACAC
GCTGGGCCGACGCCGAGTGCGAGGAGATCCCTGGCCGTTGGATTACACGGTCCACACCCCCAGAGGGCTC
GGACAGCACAGCCCCCAGCACCCAGGAGCCTGAGGCACCTCCAGAACAAGACCTCATAGCCAGCACGGTG
GCAGGTGTGGTGACCACAGTGATGGGCAGCTCCCAGCCCGTGGTGACCCGAGGCACCACCGACAACCTCA
TCCCTGTCTATTGCTCCATCCTGGCTGCTGTGGTTGTGGGCCTTGTGGCCTACATAGCCTTCAAGAGGTG
GAACAGGGGTATCCTCTAG
